>Addgene plasmid #81510 | pDONR223_SMAD4_p.R361H | addgene full sequence | sequence record 168625 | Addgene NGS Result
CTTTCCTGCGTTATCCCCTGATTCTGTGGATAACCGTATTACCGCCTTTGAGTGAGCTGATACCGCTCGC
CGCAGCCGAACGACCGAGCGCAGCGAGTCAGTGAGCGAGGAAGCGGAAGAGCGCCCAATACGCAAACCGC
CTCTCCCCGCGCGTTGGCCGATTCATTAATGCAGCTGGCACGACAGGTTTCCCGACTGGAAAGCGGGCAG
TGAGCGCAACGCAATTAATACGCGTACCGCTAGCCAGGAAGAGTTTGTAGAAACGCAAAAAGGCCATCCG
TCAGGATGGCCTTCTGCTTAGTTTGATGCCTGGCAGTTTATGGCGGGCGTCCTGCCCGCCACCCTCCGGG
CCGTTGCTTCACAACGTTCAAATCCGCTCCCGGCGGATTTGTCCTACTCAGGAGAGCGTTCACCGACAAA
CAACAGATAAAACGAAAGGCCCAGTCTTCCGACTGAGCCTTTCGTTTTATTTGATGCCTGGCAGTTCCCT
ACTCTCGCGTTAACGCTAGCATGGATGTTTTCCCAGTCACGACGTTGTAAAACGACGGCCAGTCTTAAGC
TCGGGCCCCAAATAATGATTTTATTTTGACTGATAGTGACCTGTTCGTTGCAACAAATTGATGAGCAATG
CTTTTTTATAATGCCAACTTTGTACAAAAAAGTTGGCATGGACAATATGTCTATTACGAATACACCAACA
AGTAATGATGCCTGTCTGAGCATTGTGCATAGTTTGATGTGCCATAGACAAGGTGGAGAGAGTGAAACAT
TTGCAAAAAGAGCAATTGAAAGTTTGGTAAAGAAGCTGAAGGAGAAAAAAGATGAATTGGATTCTTTAAT
AACAGCTATAACTACAAATGGAGCTCATCCTAGTAAATGTGTTACCATACAGAGAACATTGGATGGGAGG
CTTCAGGTGGCTGGTCGGAAAGGATTTCCTCATGTGATCTATGCCCGTCTCTGGAGGTGGCCTGATCTTC
ACAAAAATGAACTAAAACATGTTAAATATTGTCAGTATGCGTTTGACTTAAAATGTGATAGTGTCTGTGT
GAATCCATATCACTACGAACGAGTTGTATCACCTGGAATTGATCTCTCAGGATTAACACTGCAGAGTAAT
GCTCCATCAAGTATGATGGTGAAGGATGAATATGTGCATGACTTTGAGGGACAGCCATCGTTGTCCACTG
AAGGACATTCAATTCAAACCATCCAGCATCCACCAAGTAATCGTGCATCGACAGAGACATACAGCACCCC
AGCTCTGTTAGCCCCATCTGAGTCTAATGCTACCAGCACTGCCAACTTTCCCAACATTCCTGTGGCTTCC
ACAAGTCAGCCTGCCAGTATACTGGGGGGCAGCCATAGTGAAGGACTGTTGCAGATAGCATCAGGGCCTC
AGCCAGGACAGCAGCAGAATGGATTTACTGGTCAGCCAGCTACTTACCATCATAACAGCACTACCACCTG
GACTGGAAGTAGGACTGCACCATACACACCTAATTTGCCTCACCACCAAAACGGCCATCTTCAGCACCAC
CCGCCTATGCCGCCCCATCCCGGACATTACTGGCCTGTTCACAATGAGCTTGCATTCCAGCCTCCCATTT
CCAATCATCCTGCTCCTGAGTATTGGTGTTCCATTGCTTACTTTGAAATGGATGTTCAGGTAGGAGAGAC
ATTTAAGGTTCCTTCAAGCTGCCCTATTGTTACTGTTGATGGATACGTGGACCCTTCTGGAGGAGATCAC
TTTTGTTTGGGTCAACTCTCCAATGTCCACAGGACAGAAGCCATTGAGAGAGCAAGGTTGCACATAGGCA
AAGGTGTGCAGTTGGAATGTAAAGGTGAAGGTGATGTTTGGGTCAGGTGCCTTAGTGACCACGCGGTCTT
TGTACAGAGTTACTACTTAGACAGAGAAGCTGGGCGTGCACCTGGAGATGCTGTTCATAAGATCTACCCA
AGTGCATATATAAAGGTCTTTGATTTGCGTCAGTGTCATCGACAGATGCAGCAGCAGGCGGCTACTGCAC
AAGCTGCAGCAGCTGCCCAGGCAGCAGCCGTGGCAGGAAACATCCCTGGCCCAGGATCAGTAGGTGGAAT
AGCTCCAGCTATCAGTCTGTCAGCTGCTGCTGGAATTGGTGTTGATGACCTTCGTCGCTTATGCATACTC
AGGATGAGTTTTGTGAAAGGCTGGGGACCGGATTACCCAAGACAGAGCATCAAAGAAACACCTTGCTGGA
TTGAAATTCACTTACACCGGGCCCTCCAGCTCCTAGACGAAGTACTTCATACCATGCCGATTGCAGACCC
ACAACCTTTAGACTGATTGCCAACTTTCTTGTACAAAGTTGGCATTATAAGAAAGCATTGCTTATCAATT
TGTTGCAACGAACAGGTCACTATCAGTCAAAATAAAATCATTATTTGCCATCCAGCTGATATCCCCTATA
GTGAGTCGTATTACATGGTCATAGCTGTTTCCTGGCAGCTCTGGCCCGTGTCTCAAAATCTCTGATGTTA
CATTGCACAAGATAAAAATATATCATCATGCCTCCTCTAGACCAGCCAGGACAGAAATGCCTCGACTTCG
CTGCTACCCAAGGTTGCCGGGTGACGCACACCGTGGAAACGGATGAAGGCACGAACCCAGTGGACATAAG
CCTGTTCGGTTCGTAAGCTGTAATGCAAGTAGCGTATGCGCTCACGCAACTGGTCCAGAACCTTGACCGA
ACGCAGCGGTGGTAACGGCGCAGTGGCGGTTTTCATGGCTTGTTATGACTGTTTTTTTGGGGTACAGTCT
ATGCCTCGGGCATCCAAGCAGCAAGCGCGTTACGCCGTGGGTCGATGTTTGATGTTATGGAGCAGCAACG
ATGTTACGCAGCAGGGCAGTCGCCCTAAAACAAAGTTAAACATTATGAGGGAAGCGGTGATCGCCGAAGT
ATCGACTCAACTATCAGAGGTAGTTGGCGTCATCGAGCGCCATCTCGAACCGACGTTGCTGGCCGTACAT
TTGTACGGCTCCGCAGTGGATGGCGGCCTGAAGCCACACAGTGATATTGATTTGCTGGTTACGGTGACCG
TAAGGCTTGATGAAACAACGCGGCGAGCTTTGATCAACGACCTTTTGGAAACTTCGGCTTCCCCTGGAGA
GAGCGAGATTCTCCGCGCTGTAGAAGTCACCATTGTTGTGCACGACGACATCATTCCGTGGCGTTATCCA
GCTAAGCGCGAACTGCAATTTGGAGAATGGCAGCGCAATGACATTCTTGCAGGTATCTTCGAGCCAGCCA
CGATCGACATTGATCTGGCTATCTTGCTGACAAAAGCAAGAGAACATAGCGTTGCCTTGGTAGGTCCAGC
GGCGGAGGAACTCTTTGATCCGGTTCCTGAACAGGATCTATTTGAGGCGCTAAATGAAACCTTAACGCTA
TGGAACTCGCCGCCCGACTGGGCTGGCGATGAGCGAAATGTAGTGCTTACGTTGTCCCGCATTTGGTACA
GCGCAGTAACCGGCAAAATCGCGCCGAAGGATGTCGCTGCCGACTGGGCAATGGAGCGCCTGCCGGCCCA
GTATCAGCCCGTCATACTTGAAGCTAGACAGGCTTATCTTGGACAAGAAGAAGATCGCTTGGCCTCGCGC
GCAGATCAGTTGGAAGAATTTGTCCACTACGTGAAAGGCGAGATCACCAAGGTAGTCGGCAAATAACCCT
CGAGCCACCCATGACCAAAATCCCTTAACGTGAGTTACGCGTCGTTCCACTGAGCGTCAGACCCCGTAGA
AAAGATCAAAGGATCTTCTTGAGATCCTTTTTTTCTGCGCGTAATCTGCTGCTTGCAAACAAAAAAACCA
CCGCTACCAGCGGTGGTTTGTTTGCCGGATCAAGAGCTACCAACTCTTTTTCCGAAGGTAACTGGCTTCA
GCAGAGCGCAGATACCAAATACTGTTCTTCTAGTGTAGCCGTAGTTAGGCCACCACTTCAAGAACTCTGT
AGCACCGCCTACATACCTCGCTCTGCTAATCCTGTTACCAGTGGCTGCTGCCAGTGGCGATAAGTCGTGT
CTTACCGGGTTGGACTCAAGACGATAGTTACCGGATAAGGCGCAGCGGTCGGGCTGAACGGGGGGTTCGT
GCACACAGCCCAGCTTGGAGCGAACGACCTACACCGAACTGAGATACCTACAGCGTGAGCTATGAGAAAG
CGCCACGCTTCCCGAAGGGAGAAAGGCGGACAGGTATCCGGTAAGCGGCAGGGTCGGAACAGGAGAGCGC
ACGAGGGAGCTTCCAGGGGGAAACGCCTGGTATCTTTATAGTCCTGTCGGGTTTCGCCACCTCTGACTTG
AGCGTCGATTTTTGTGATGCTCGTCAGGGGGGCGGAGCCTATGGAAAAACGCCAGCAACGCGGCCTTTTT
ACGGTTCCTGGCCTTTTGCTGGCCTTTTGCTCACATGTT
Features (pLannotate 1.2.2; 12 found; start..end, strand, type, name):
    121..213     +  CDS            lacI (fragment): lac repressor; lacI; The lac repressor binds to the lac operator to inhibit transcription in E. coli. This inhibition can be relieved by adding lactose or isopropyl-β-D-thiogalactopyranoside (IPTG).
    268..295     -  terminator     rrnB T2 terminator: transcription terminator T2 from the E. coli rrnB gene
    427..470     +  terminator     rrnB T1 terminator: Escherichia coli rrnB; transcription terminator T1 from the E. coli rrnB gene
    517..553     -  CDS            lacZα (fragment): LacZα fragment of β-galactosidase; lacZ fragment
    570..665     +  protein_bind   attL3: mutant version of attL; recombination site for the Gateway® LR reaction LR Clonase™
    668..2323    +  CDS            SMAD4: SMAD4_HUMAN - Also known as DPC4, MADH4. Experimental evidence at protein level: Swiss-Prot protein existence level 1. In muscle physiology, plays a central role in the balance between atrophy and hypertrophy. When recruited by MSTN, promotes atrophy response via phosphorylated SMAD2/4. MSTN decrease causes SMAD4 release and subsequent recruitment by the BMP pathway to promote hypertrophy via phosphorylated SMAD1/5/8. Acts synergistically with SMAD1 and YY1 in bone morphogenetic protein (BMP)-mediated cardiac- specific gene expression. Binds to SMAD binding elements (SBEs) (5'- GTCT/AGAC-3') w
   2331..2426    -  protein_bind   attL3: mutant version of attL; recombination site for the Gateway® LR reaction LR Clonase™
   2445..2463    -  promoter       T7 promoter: promoter for bacteriophage T7 RNA polymerase
   2653..2676    +  promoter       Pc promoter (fragment): intI1 (promoter lies within the coding sequence); class 1 integron promoter
   2852..2908    +  CDS            GmR (fragment): gentamycin acetyltransferase; aacC1; confers resistance to gentamycin
   2915..3706    +  CDS            SmR: aminoglycoside adenylyltransferase (Murphy, 1985); aadA; confers resistance to spectinomycin and streptomycin
   3799..4387    +  rep_origin     ori: high-copy-number ColE1/pMB1/pBR322/pUC origin of replication
