[The description below was written by a language model from this plasmid's Addgene catalogue record and pLannotate feature annotations shown in this document.]
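Description:
pDONR223_SMAD4_p.R361H is a Gateway entry clone built on the Invitrogen pDONR223 backbone, carrying the human SMAD4 open reading frame (reference transcript NM_005359.5) with the R361H missense substitution. It is a small bacterial plasmid, about 4.4 kb in the sequenced record. It replicates in E. coli from a high-copy ColE1/pUC-type origin and is selected with spectinomycin through the aadA (SmR) aminoglycoside adenylyltransferase gene. This gene sits downstream of a fragment of a class 1 integron Pc promoter and a remnant of a gentamicin resistance gene. The rrnB T1 and T2 terminators lie upstream of the cloning region and insulate the insert from read-through transcription. Short lacI and lacZα fragments are annotated as backbone remnants.

The SMAD4 coding sequence is flanked on both sides by attL recombination sites. The automated annotation labels both as attL3, but their function is the same: they let LR Clonase transfer the ORF into any compatible Gateway destination vector. The record lists no promoter for the insert, so the clone is a shuttle and storage vehicle, not an expression construct. A T7 promoter annotated beyond the 3′ att site points back toward the insert on the opposite strand. The clone is in the "closed" configuration, with a stop codon immediately after the ORF, so it yields native or N-terminally tagged protein and cannot be fused to C-terminal tags in the destination vector. The plasmid belongs to the Target Accelerator Plasmid Collection, a set of cancer-associated variant alleles assembled for the systematic functional testing of rare cancer mutations. It serves as the source for moving this SMAD4 variant into expression vectors for such assays.
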