Addgene plasmid #81510: pDONR223_SMAD4_p.R361H
Purpose: Gateway Donor vector containing SMAD4 , part of the Target Accelerator Plasmid Collection.
Depositing lab: Jesse Boehm & William Hahn & David Root. Depositing organization: Broad Institute. Publication: Systematic Functional Interrogation of Rare Cancer Variants Identifies Oncogenic Alleles. Kim E, Ilic N, Shrestha Y, Zou L, Kamburov A, Zhu C, Yang X, Lubonja R, Tran N, Nguyen C, Lawrence MS, Piccioni F, Bagul M, Doench JG, Chouinard CR, Wu X, Hogstrom L, Natoli T, Tamayo P, Horn H, Corsello SM, Lage K, Root DE, Subramanian A, Golub TR, Getz G, Boehm JS, Hahn WC. Cancer Discov. 2016 Jul;6(7):714-26. doi: 10.1158/2159-8290.CD-16-0160. Epub 2016 May 4. PubMed 27147599.
Backbone
  Vector backbone: pDONR223
  Backbone manufacturer: Invitrogen
  Backbone size w/o insert (bp): 2790
  Vector type: Gateway Entry vector
Growth in bacteria
  Bacterial resistance: Spectinomycin, 50 μg/mL
  Growth temperature: 37°C
  Growth strain: DH5alpha
  Copy number: High Copy
Gene/Insert
  Gene/Insert name: SMAD4 (alt name: NM_005359.5)
  Species: H. sapiens (human)
  Mutation: R361H
  Entrez Gene: SMAD4 (a.k.a. DPC4, JIP, MADH4, MYHRS)
  Promoter: None
  Cloning method: Gateway Cloning
  Sequencing primers: 5′ M13pUC-fwd; 3′ M13-Rev
Terms and licenses: Academic/Nonprofit Terms; Industry Terms: Not Available to Industry
Depositor comments: Closed state: stop codon immediately follows insert
How to cite: pDONR223_SMAD4_p.R361H was a gift from Jesse Boehm & William Hahn & David Root (Addgene plasmid # 81510 ; http://n2t.net/addgene:81510 ; RRID:Addgene_81510)
