>Addgene plasmid #81510 | pDONR223_SMAD4_p.R361H | depositor partial sequence | sequence record 154829 | Insert sequence
ATGGACAATATGTCTATTACGAATACACCAACAAGTAATGATGCCTGTCTGAGCATTGTGCATAGTTTGA
TGTGCCATAGACAAGGTGGAGAGAGTGAAACATTTGCAAAAAGAGCAATTGAAAGTTTGGTAAAGAAGCT
GAAGGAGAAAAAAGATGAATTGGATTCTTTAATAACAGCTATAACTACAAATGGAGCTCATCCTAGTAAA
TGTGTTACCATACAGAGAACATTGGATGGGAGGCTTCAGGTGGCTGGTCGGAAAGGATTTCCTCATGTGA
TCTATGCCCGTCTCTGGAGGTGGCCTGATCTTCACAAAAATGAACTAAAACATGTTAAATATTGTCAGTA
TGCGTTTGACTTAAAATGTGATAGTGTCTGTGTGAATCCATATCACTACGAACGAGTTGTATCACCTGGA
ATTGATCTCTCAGGATTAACACTGCAGAGTAATGCTCCATCAAGTATGATGGTGAAGGATGAATATGTGC
ATGACTTTGAGGGACAGCCATCGTTGTCCACTGAAGGACATTCAATTCAAACCATCCAGCATCCACCAAG
TAATCGTGCATCGACAGAGACATACAGCACCCCAGCTCTGTTAGCCCCATCTGAGTCTAATGCTACCAGC
ACTGCCAACTTTCCCAACATTCCTGTGGCTTCCACAAGTCAGCCTGCCAGTATACTGGGGGGCAGCCATA
GTGAAGGACTGTTGCAGATAGCATCAGGGCCTCAGCCAGGACAGCAGCAGAATGGATTTACTGGTCAGCC
AGCTACTTACCATCATAACAGCACTACCACCTGGACTGGAAGTAGGACTGCACCATACACACCTAATTTG
CCTCACCACCAAAACGGCCATCTTCAGCACCACCCGCCTATGCCGCCCCATCCCGGACATTACTGGCCTG
TTCACAATGAGCTTGCATTCCAGCCTCCCATTTCCAATCATCCTGCTCCTGAGTATTGGTGTTCCATTGC
TTACTTTGAAATGGATGTTCAGGTAGGAGAGACATTTAAGGTTCCTTCAAGCTGCCCTATTGTTACTGTT
GATGGATACGTGGACCCTTCTGGAGGAGATCACTTTTGTTTGGGTCAACTCTCCAATGTCCACAGGACAG
AAGCCATTGAGAGAGCAAGGTTGCACATAGGCAAAGGTGTGCAGTTGGAATGTAAAGGTGAAGGTGATGT
TTGGGTCAGGTGCCTTAGTGACCACGCGGTCTTTGTACAGAGTTACTACTTAGACAGAGAAGCTGGGCGT
GCACCTGGAGATGCTGTTCATAAGATCTACCCAAGTGCATATATAAAGGTCTTTGATTTGCGTCAGTGTC
ATCGACAGATGCAGCAGCAGGCGGCTACTGCACAAGCTGCAGCAGCTGCCCAGGCAGCAGCCGTGGCAGG
AAACATCCCTGGCCCAGGATCAGTAGGTGGAATAGCTCCAGCTATCAGTCTGTCAGCTGCTGCTGGAATT
GGTGTTGATGACCTTCGTCGCTTATGCATACTCAGGATGAGTTTTGTGAAAGGCTGGGGACCGGATTACC
CAAGACAGAGCATCAAAGAAACACCTTGCTGGATTGAAATTCACTTACACCGGGCCCTCCAGCTCCTAGA
CGAAGTACTTCATACCATGCCGATTGCAGACCCACAACCTTTAGAC
