>Addgene plasmid #81510 | pDONR223_SMAD4_p.R361H | addgene partial sequence | sequence record 156353 | M13-F20 5'-TGTAAAACGACGGCCAGT-3'
TTCGTTGCAACAAATTGATGAGCAATGCTTTTTTATAATGCCAACTTTGTACAAAAAAGTTGGCATGGAC
AATATGTCTATTACGAATACACCAACAAGTAATGATGCCTGTCTGAGCATTGTGCATAGTTTGATGTGCC
ATAGACAAGGTGGAGAGAGTGAAACATTTGCAAAAAGAGCAATTGAAAGTTTGGTAAAGAAGCTGAAGGA
GAAAAAAGATGAATTGGATTCTTTAATAACAGCTATAACTACAAATGGAGCTCATCCTAGTAAATGTGTT
ACCATACAGAGAACATTGGATGGGAGGCTTCAGGTGGCTGGTCGGAAAGGATTTCCTCATGTGATCTATG
CCCGTCTCTGGAGGTGGCCTGATCTTCACAAAAATGAACTAAAACATGTTAAATATTGTCAGTATGCGTT
TGACTTAAAATGTGATAGTGTCTGTGTGAATCCATATCACTACGAACGAGTTGTATCACCTGGAATTGAT
CTCTCAGGATTAACACTGCAGAGTAATGCTCCATCAAGTATGATGGTGAAGGATGAATATGTGCATGACT
TTGAGGGACAGCCATCGTTGTCCACTGAAGGACATTCAATTCAAACCATCCAGCATCCACCAAGTAATCG
TGCATCGACAGAGACATACAGCACCCCAGCTCTGTTAGCCCCATCTGAGTCTAATGCTACCAGCACTGCC
AACTTTCCCAACATTCCTGTGGCTTCCACAAGTCAGCCTGCCAGTATACTGGGGGGCAGCCATAGTGAAG
GACTGTTGCAGATAGCATCAGGGCCTCAGCCAGGACAGCAGCAGAATGGATTTACTGGTCAGCCAGCTAC
TTACCATCATAACAGCACTACCACCTGGACTGGAAGTAGGACTGCACCATACACACCTAATTTGCCTCAC
CACCAAAACGGCCATCTTCAGCACCACCCGCCTATGCCGCCCCATCCCGGACATTACTGGCCTGTTCACA
ATGAGCTTGCATTCCAGCCTCCCATTTCCAATCATC
